Addgene plasmid #139835: RED
Purpose: Expresses RNase H1-EGFP- dCas9 fusion protein in human cells
Depositing lab: Karim Mekhail. Depositing organization: University of Toronto. Publication: Nucleolar RNA polymerase II drives ribosome biogenesis. Abraham KJ, Khosraviani N, Chan JNY, Gorthi A, Samman A, Zhao DY, Wang M, Bokros M, Vidya E, Ostrowski LA, Oshidari R, Pietrobon V, Patel PS, Algouneh A, Singhania R, Liu Y, Yerlici VT, De Carvalho DD, Ohh M, Dickson BC, Hakem R, Greenblatt JF, Lee S, Bishop AJR, Mekhail K. Nature. 2020 Sep;585(7824):298-302. doi: 10.1038/s41586-020-2497-0. Epub 2020 Jul 15. PubMed 32669707.
Backbone
  Vector backbone: pcDNA4/TO
  Backbone manufacturer: Life Technologies/Thermo Fisher
  Backbone size w/o insert (bp): 5078
  Total vector size (bp): 10922
  Vector type: Mammalian Expression
  Selectable markers: Zeocin
Growth in bacteria
  Bacterial resistance: Ampicillin, 100 μg/mL
  Growth temperature: 37°C
  Growth strain: NEB Stable
  Copy number: High Copy
Gene/Insert
  Gene/Insert name: RNase H1-EGFP-dCas9 (alt name: RNase H1-EGFP-deadCas9)
  Species: RNase H1 (H. sapiens), dCas9 (S. pyogenes)
  Insert size (bp): 5844
  Mutation: dCas9 protein contains two mutations: D10A and H840A
  GenBank ID: RNase H1 (BT019670.1) Cas9 (AAK33936.1)
  Entrez Gene: RNASEH1 (a.k.a. H1RNA, PEOB2, RNH1)
  Promoter: tet-inducible CMV
  Cloning method: Restriction Enzyme; 5′ cloning site NotI (not destroyed); 3′ cloning site XbaI (not destroyed)
  Sequencing primers: 5′ CMV forward; 3′ BGH reverse
Terms and licenses: Academic/Nonprofit Terms; Industry Terms: Not Available to Industry
How to cite: RED was a gift from Karim Mekhail (Addgene plasmid # 139835 ; http://n2t.net/addgene:139835 ; RRID:Addgene_139835)
