[The description below was written by a language model from this plasmid's Addgene catalogue record and pLannotate feature annotations shown in this document.]
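Description:
RED is a mammalian expression plasmid of about 10.9 kb built on the pcDNA4/TO backbone, designed to express a three-part fusion protein, RNase H1-EGFP-dCas9, in human cells. It is propagated in E. coli at high copy from a ColE1/pUC-type origin under ampicillin selection (AmpR with its bla promoter), and it also carries an f1 phage origin. For selection in mammalian cells, an SV40 early promoter, together with the bacterial EM7 promoter, drives the Sh ble gene conferring Zeocin resistance, terminated by the SV40 polyadenylation signal.

The expression cassette uses the CMV immediate-early enhancer and promoter followed by tet operator sequences. The feature table annotates these only as short tetO-containing promoter fragments. In this arrangement the promoter is repressed in cells that supply the Tet repressor and is induced by tetracycline or doxycycline, while it behaves as a constitutive CMV promoter in cells lacking the repressor. The roughly 5.8 kb insert, cloned between NotI and XbaI, encodes human RNase H1, then EGFP, then Streptococcus pyogenes dCas9 carrying the D10A and H840A mutations that abolish nuclease activity, and it ends at the bovine growth hormone polyadenylation signal.

RNase H1 degrades the RNA strand of RNA-DNA hybrids, and dCas9 binds DNA under guide RNA direction without cutting. The fusion should therefore bring R-loop-resolving activity to chosen genomic loci, with EGFP reporting expression and localisation. No guide RNA cassette is annotated on this plasmid, so a guide would have to be supplied separately. The associated publication concerns nucleolar RNA polymerase II and ribosome biogenesis.
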