Features (pLannotate 1.2.2; 24 found; start..end, strand, type, name):
      1..380     +  enhancer       CMV enhancer: human cytomegalovirus immediate early enhancer
    381..584     +  promoter       CMV promoter: human cytomegalovirus (CMV) immediate early promoter
    586..605     +  promoter       PLtetO-1 promoter (fragment): modified phage lambda PL promoter with tet operator sites (Lutz and Bujard, 1997)
    607..626     +  promoter       PLtetO-1 promoter (fragment): modified phage lambda PL promoter with tet operator sites (Lutz and Bujard, 1997)
    634..667     +  promoter       TRE3GV promoter (fragment): 3rd-generation Tet-responsive promoter that can be activated by binding of Tet-On® 3G, optimized for retroviral and lentiviral vectors
    825..1682    +  CDS            RNASEH1: RNH1_HUMAN - Also known as RNH1. Experimental evidence at protein level: Swiss-Prot protein existence level 1. Endonuclease that specifically degrades the RNA of RNA-DNA hybrids (PubMed:10497183). Plays a role in RNA polymerase II (RNAp II) transcription termination by degrading R-loop RNA-DNA hybrid formation at G-rich pause sites located downstream of the poly(A) site and behind the elongating RNAp II (PubMed:21700224). From Homo sapiens (Human).
   1761..2477    +  CDS            EGFP: EGFP is a basic (constitutively fluorescent) green fluorescent protein published in 1996, derived from Aequorea victoria. It is reported to be a rapidly-maturing weak dimer with moderate acid sensitivity.
   2556..6662    +  CDS            dCas9: catalytically dead mutant of the Cas9 endonuclease from the Streptococcus pyogenes Type II CRISPR/Cas system RNA-guided DNA-binding protein that lacks endonuclease activity due to the D10A mutation in the RuvC catalytic domain and the H840A mutation in the HNH catalytic domain
   6701..6925    +  polyA_signal   bGH poly(A) signal: bovine growth hormone polyadenylation signal
   6929..6950    +  promoter       SV40 promoter (fragment): SV40 enhancer and early promoter
   6971..7399    +  rep_origin     f1 ori (sequence partly withheld): f1 bacteriophage origin of replication; arrow indicates direction of (+) strand synthesis
   7413..7742    +  promoter       SV40 promoter: SV40 enhancer and early promoter
   7790..7837    +  promoter       EM7 promoter: synthetic bacterial promoter&nbsp
   7856..8230    +  CDS            BleoR: antibiotic-binding protein; Sh ble from Streptoalloteichus hindustanus; confers resistance to bleomycin, phleomycin, and Zeocin™
   8240..8365    +  CDS            ble (fragment): BLE_KLEPN - Experimental evidence at protein level: Swiss-Prot protein existence level 1. Binding protein with a strong affinity to the bleomycin family of antibiotics. Binds to CL990; an antimitotic-antibiotic compound. From Klebsiella pneumoniae.
   8360..8481    +  polyA_signal   SV40 poly(A) signal: SV40 polyadenylation signal
   8552..8574    -  protein_bind   lac operator (fragment): The lac repressor binds to the lac operator to inhibit transcription in E. coli. This inhibition can be relieved by adding lactose or isopropyl-β-D-thiogalactopyranoside (IPTG). lac repressor encoded by lacI
   8578..8608    -  promoter       lac promoter: promoter for the E. coli lac operon
   8623..8644    -  protein_bind   CAP binding site: CAP binding activates transcription in the presence of cAMP. E. coli catabolite activator protein
   8657..8749    -  CDS            lacI (fragment): lac repressor; lacI; The lac repressor binds to the lac operator to inhibit transcription in E. coli. This inhibition can be relieved by adding lactose or isopropyl-β-D-thiogalactopyranoside (IPTG).
   8932..9520    -  rep_origin     ori: high-copy-number ColE1/pMB1/pBR322/pUC origin of replication
   9691..10551   -  CDS            AmpR: β-lactamase; bla; confers resistance to ampicillin, carbenicillin, and related antibiotics
  10552..10656   -  promoter       AmpR promoter: bla
  10715..10767   -  misc_feature   bom (fragment): basis of mobility region from pBR322
>Addgene plasmid #139835 | RED | addgene full sequence | sequence record 310615 | Addgene NGS Result
GACATTGATTATTGACTAGTTATTAATAGTAATCAATTACGGGGTCATTAGTTCATAGCCCATATATGGA
GTTCCGCGTTACATAACTTACGGTAAATGGCCCGCCTGGCTGACCGCCCAACGACCCCCGCCCATTGACG
TCAATAATGACGTATGTTCCCATAGTAACGCCAATAGGGACTTTCCATTGACGTCAATGGGTGGAGTATT
TACGGTAAACTGCCCACTTGGCAGTACATCAAGTGTATCATATGCCAAGTACGCCCCCTATTGACGTCAA
TGACGGTAAATGGCCCGCCTGGCATTATGCCCAGTACATGACCTTATGGGACTTTCCTACTTGGCAGTAC
ATCTACGTATTAGTCATCGCTATTACCATGGTGATGCGGTTTTGGCAGTACATCAATGGGCGTGGATAGC
GGTTTGACTCACGGGGATTTCCAAGTCTCCACCCCATTGACGTCAATGGGAGTTTGTTTTGGCACCAAAA
TCAACGGGACTTTCCAAAATGTCGTAACAACTCCGCCCCATTGACGCAAATGGGCGGTAGGCGTGTACGG
TGGGAGGTCTATATAAGCAGAGCTCTCCCTATCAGTGATAGAGATCTCCCTATCAGTGATAGAGATCGTC
GACGAGCTCGTTTAGTGAACCGTCAGATCGCCTGGAGACGCCATCCACGCTGTTTTGACCTCCATAGAAG
ACACCGGGACCGATCCAGCCTCCGGACTCTAGCGTTTAAACTTAAGCTTGGTACCGAGCTCGGATCCACT
AGTCCAGTGTGGTGGAATTCTGCAGATATCCAGCACAGTGGCGGCCGCGCCACCATGAGCTGGTTTCTGT
TCCTGGCCCACAGAGTCGCCTTGGCCGCCTTGCCCTGCCGCCGCGGCTCTCGCAGGTTCGGGATGTTCTA
TGCCGTGAGGAGGGGCCGCAAGACCGGGGTCTTTCTGACCTGGAATGAGTGCAGAGCACAGGTGGACCGG
TTTCCTGCTGCCAGATTTAAGAAGTTTGCCACAGAGGATGAGGCCAGGGCCTTTGTCAGGAAATCTGCAA
GCCCGGAAGTTTCAGAAGGGCATGAAAATCAACATGGACAAGAATCGGAGGCGAAAGCCAGCAAGCGACT
CCGTGAGCCACTGGATGGAGATGGACATGAAAGCGCAGAGCCGTATGCAAAGCACATGAAGCCGAGCGTG
GAGCCGGCGCCTCCAGTTAGCAGAGACACGTTTTCCTACATGGGAGACTTCGTCGTCGTCTACACTGATG
GCTGCTGCTCCAGTAATGGGCGTAGAAGGCCGCGAGCAGGAATCGGCGTTTACTGGGGGCCGGGCCATCC
TTTAAATGTAGGCATTAGACTTCCTGGGCGGCAGACAAACCAAAGAGCGGAAATTCATGCAGCCTGCAAA
GCCATTGAACAAGCAAAGACTCAAAACATCAATAAACTGGTTCTGTATACAGACAGTATGTTTACGATAA
ATGGTATAACTAACTGGGTTCAAGGTTGGAAGAAAAATGGGTGGAAGACAAGTGCAGGGAAAGAGGTGAT
CAACAAAGAGGACTTTGTGGCACTGGAGAGGCTTACCCAGGGGATGGACATTCAGTGGATGCATGTTCCT
GGTCATTCGGGATTTATAGGCAATGAAGAAGCTGACAGATTAGCCAGAGAAGGAGCTAAACAATCGGAAG
ACGGAGGTGGATCTGGAGGTGGATCTGGAGGTGGATCTGGAGGTGGATCTCCCAAGAAGAAGAGGAAGGT
GGGAGGTTCTATGGTGAGCAAGGGCGAGGAGCTGTTCACCGGGGTGGTGCCCATCCTGGTCGAGCTGGAC
GGCGACGTAAACGGCCACAAGTTCAGCGTGTCCGGCGAGGGCGAGGGCGATGCCACCTACGGCAAGCTGA
CCCTGAAGTTCATCTGCACCACCGGCAAGCTGCCCGTGCCCTGGCCCACCCTCGTGACCACCCTGACCTA
CGGCGTGCAGTGCTTCAGCCGCTACCCCGACCACATGAAGCAGCACGACTTCTTCAAGTCCGCCATGCCC
GAAGGCTACGTCCAGGAGCGCACCATCTTCTTCAAGGACGACGGCAACTACAAGACCCGCGCCGAGGTGA
AGTTCGAGGGCGACACCCTGGTGAACCGCATCGAGCTGAAGGGCATCGACTTCAAGGAGGACGGCAACAT
CCTGGGGCACAAGCTGGAGTACAACTACAACAGCCACAACGTCTATATCATGGCCGACAAGCAGAAGAAC
GGCATCAAGGTGAACTTCAAGATCCGCCACAACATCGAGGACGGCAGCGTGCAGCTCGCCGACCACTACC
AGCAGAACACCCCCATCGGCGACGGCCCCGTGCTGCTGCCCGACAACCACTACCTGAGCACCCAGTCCGC
CCTGAGCAAAGACCCCAACGAGAAGCGCGATCACATGGTCCTGCTGGAGTTCGTGACCGCCGCCGGGATC
ACTCTCGGCATGGACGAGCTGTACAAGGGAGGTGGATCTGGAGGTGGATCTGGAGGTGGATCTGGAGGTG
GATCTCCCAAGAAGAAGAGGAAGGTGGGAGGTTCTATGGATAAGAAATACTCAATAGGCTTAGCTATCGG
CACAAATAGCGTCGGATGGGCGGTGATCACTGATGAATATAAGGTTCCGTCTAAAAAGTTCAAGGTTCTG
GGAAATACAGACCGCCACAGTATCAAAAAAAATCTTATAGGGGCTCTTTTATTTGACAGTGGAGAGACAG
CGGAAGCGACTCGTCTCAAACGGACAGCTCGTAGAAGGTATACACGTCGGAAGAATCGTATTTGTTATCT
ACAGGAGATTTTTTCAAATGAGATGGCGAAAGTAGATGATAGTTTCTTTCATCGACTTGAAGAGTCTTTT
TTGGTGGAAGAAGACAAGAAGCATGAACGTCATCCTATTTTTGGAAATATAGTAGATGAAGTTGCTTATC
ATGAGAAATATCCAACTATCTATCATCTGCGAAAAAAATTGGTAGATTCTACTGATAAAGCGGATTTGCG
CTTAATCTATTTGGCCTTAGCGCATATGATTAAGTTTCGTGGTCATTTTTTGATTGAGGGAGATTTAAAT
CCTGATAATAGTGATGTGGACAAACTATTTATCCAGTTGGTACAAACCTACAATCAATTATTTGAAGAAA
ACCCTATTAACGCAAGTGGAGTAGATGCTAAAGCGATTCTTTCTGCACGATTGAGTAAATCAAGACGATT
AGAAAATCTCATTGCTCAGCTCCCCGGTGAGAAGAAAAATGGCTTATTTGGGAATCTCATTGCTTTGTCA
TTGGGTTTGACCCCTAATTTTAAATCAAATTTTGATTTGGCAGAAGATGCTAAATTACAGCTTTCAAAAG
ATACTTACGATGATGATTTAGATAATTTATTGGCGCAAATTGGAGATCAATATGCTGATTTGTTTTTGGC
AGCTAAGAATTTATCAGATGCTATTTTACTTTCAGATATCCTAAGAGTAAATACTGAAATAACTAAGGCT
CCCCTATCAGCTTCAATGATTAAACGCTACGATGAACATCATCAAGACTTGACTCTTTTAAAAGCTTTAG
TTCGACAACAACTTCCAGAAAAGTATAAAGAAATCTTTTTTGATCAATCAAAAAACGGATATGCAGGTTA
TATTGATGGGGGAGCTAGCCAAGAAGAATTTTATAAATTTATCAAACCAATTTTAGAAAAAATGGATGGT
ACTGAGGAATTATTGGTGAAACTAAATCGTGAAGATTTGCTGCGCAAGCAACGGACCTTTGACAACGGCT
CTATTCCCCATCAAATTCACTTGGGTGAGCTGCATGCTATTTTGAGAAGACAAGAAGACTTTTATCCATT
TTTAAAAGACAATCGTGAGAAGATTGAAAAAATCTTGACTTTTCGAATTCCTTATTATGTTGGTCCATTG
GCGCGTGGCAATAGTCGTTTTGCATGGATGACTCGGAAGTCTGAAGAAACAATTACCCCATGGAATTTTG
AAGAAGTTGTCGATAAAGGTGCTTCAGCTCAATCATTTATTGAACGCATGACAAACTTTGATAAAAATCT
TCCAAATGAAAAAGTACTACCAAAACATAGTTTGCTTTATGAGTATTTTACGGTTTATAACGAATTGACA
AAGGTCAAATATGTTACTGAAGGAATGCGAAAACCAGCATTTCTTTCAGGTGAACAGAAGAAAGCCATTG
TTGATTTACTCTTCAAAACAAATCGAAAAGTAACCGTTAAGCAATTAAAAGAAGATTATTTCAAAAAAAT
AGAATGTTTTGATAGTGTTGAAATTTCAGGAGTTGAAGATAGATTTAATGCTTCATTAGGTACCTACCAT
GATTTGCTAAAAATTATTAAAGATAAAGATTTTTTGGATAATGAAGAAAATGAAGATATCTTAGAGGATA
TTGTTTTAACATTGACCTTATTTGAAGATAGGGAGATGATTGAGGAAAGACTTAAAACATATGCTCACCT
CTTTGATGATAAGGTGATGAAACAGCTTAAACGTCGCCGTTATACTGGTTGGGGACGTTTGTCTCGAAAA
TTGATTAATGGTATTAGGGATAAGCAATCTGGCAAAACAATATTAGATTTTTTGAAATCAGATGGTTTTG
CCAATCGCAATTTTATGCAGCTGATCCATGATGATAGTTTGACATTTAAAGAAGACATTCAAAAAGCACA
AGTGTCTGGACAAGGCGATAGTTTACATGAACATATTGCAAATTTAGCTGGTAGCCCTGCTATTAAAAAA
GGTATTTTACAGACTGTAAAAGTTGTTGATGAATTGGTCAAAGTAATGGGGCGGCATAAGCCAGAAAATA
TCGTTATTGAAATGGCACGTGAAAATCAGACAACTCAAAAGGGCCAGAAAAATTCGCGAGAGCGTATGAA
ACGAATCGAAGAAGGTATCAAAGAATTAGGAAGTCAGATTCTTAAAGAGCATCCTGTTGAAAATACTCAA
TTGCAAAATGAAAAGCTCTATCTCTATTATCTCCAAAATGGAAGAGACATGTATGTGGACCAAGAATTAG
ATATTAATCGTTTAAGTGATTATGATGTCGATGCCATTGTTCCACAAAGTTTCCTTAAAGACGATTCAAT
AGACAATAAGGTCTTAACGCGTTCTGATAAAAATCGTGGTAAATCGGATAACGTTCCAAGTGAAGAAGTA
GTCAAAAAGATGAAAAACTATTGGAGACAACTTCTAAACGCCAAGTTAATCACTCAACGTAAGTTTGATA
ATTTAACGAAAGCTGAACGTGGAGGTTTGAGTGAACTTGATAAAGCTGGTTTTATCAAACGCCAATTGGT
TGAAACTCGCCAAATCACTAAGCATGTGGCACAAATTTTGGATAGTCGCATGAATACTAAATACGATGAA
AATGATAAACTTATTCGAGAGGTTAAAGTGATTACCTTAAAATCTAAATTAGTTTCTGACTTCCGAAAAG
ATTTCCAATTCTATAAAGTACGTGAGATTAACAATTACCATCATGCCCATGATGCGTATCTAAATGCCGT
CGTTGGAACTGCTTTGATTAAGAAATATCCAAAACTTGAATCGGAGTTTGTCTATGGTGATTATAAAGTT
TATGATGTTCGTAAAATGATTGCTAAGTCTGAGCAAGAAATAGGCAAAGCAACCGCAAAATATTTCTTTT
ACTCTAATATCATGAACTTCTTCAAAACAGAAATTACACTTGCAAATGGAGAGATTCGCAAACGCCCTCT
AATCGAAACTAATGGGGAAACTGGAGAAATTGTCTGGGATAAAGGGCGAGATTTTGCCACAGTGCGCAAA
GTATTGTCCATGCCCCAAGTCAATATTGTCAAGAAAACAGAAGTACAGACAGGCGGATTCTCCAAGGAGT
CAATTTTACCAAAAAGAAATTCGGACAAGCTTATTGCTCGTAAAAAAGACTGGGATCCAAAAAAATATGG
TGGTTTTGATAGTCCAACGGTAGCTTATTCAGTCCTAGTGGTTGCTAAGGTGGAAAAAGGGAAATCGAAG
AAGTTAAAATCCGTTAAAGAGTTACTAGGGATCACAATTATGGAAAGAAGTTCCTTTGAAAAAAATCCGA
TTGACTTTTTAGAAGCTAAAGGATATAAGGAAGTTAAAAAAGACTTAATCATTAAACTACCTAAATATAG
TCTTTTTGAGTTAGAAAACGGTCGTAAACGGATGCTGGCTAGTGCCGGAGAATTACAAAAAGGAAATGAG
CTGGCTCTGCCAAGCAAATATGTGAATTTTTTATATTTAGCTAGTCATTATGAAAAGTTGAAGGGTAGTC
CAGAAGATAACGAACAAAAACAATTGTTTGTGGAGCAGCATAAGCATTATTTAGATGAGATTATTGAGCA
AATCAGTGAATTTTCTAAGCGTGTTATTTTAGCAGATGCCAATTTAGATAAAGTTCTTAGTGCATATAAC
AAACATAGAGACAAACCAATACGTGAACAAGCAGAAAATATTATTCATTTATTTACGTTGACGAATCTTG
GAGCTCCCGCTGCTTTTAAATATTTTGATACAACAATTGATCGTAAACGATATACGTCTACAAAAGAAGT
TTTAGATGCCACTCTTATCCATCAATCCATCACTGGTCTTTATGAAACACGCATTGATTTGAGTCAGCTA
GGAGGTGACTGAGTCTAGAGGGCCCGTTTAAACCCGCTGATCAGCCTCGACTGTGCCTTCTAGTTGCCAG
CCATCTGTTGTTTGCCCCTCCCCCGTGCCTTCCTTGACCCTGGAAGGTGCCACTCCCACTGTCCTTTCCT
AATAAAATGAGGAAATTGCATCGCATTGTCTGAGTAGGTGTCATTCTATTCTGGGGGGTGGGGTGGGGCA
GGACAGCAAGGGGGAGGATTGGGAAGACAATAGCAGGCATGCTGGGGATGCGGTGGGCTCTATGGCTTCT
GAGGCGGAAAGAACCAGCTGGGGCTCTAGGGGGTATCCCC
[124 nt withheld, positions 6971-7094]
C
[91 nt withheld, positions 7096-7186]
A
[49 nt withheld, positions 7188-7236]
CCTTTGACGTTGGAGTCCACGTTCTTT
[37 nt withheld, positions 7264-7300]
ACCCTATCTCGGTCTATTCTTTTGATTTATAAGGGATTTTGCCGATTTCGGCCTATTGGTTAAAAAATGA
GCTGATTTAACAAAAATTTAACGCGAATTAATTCTGTGGAATGTGTGTCAGTTAGGGTGTGGAAAGTCCC
CAGGCTCCCCAGCAGGCAGAAGTATGCAAAGCATGCATCTCAATTAGTCAGCAACCAGGTGTGGAAAGTC
CCCAGGCTCCCCAGCAGGCAGAAGTATGCAAAGCATGCATCTCAATTAGTCAGCAACCATAGTCCCGCCC
CTAACTCCGCCCATCCCGCCCCTAACTCCGCCCAGTTCCGCCCATTCTCCGCCCCATGGCTGACTAATTT
TTTTTATTTATGCAGAGGCCGAGGCCGCCTCTGCCTCTGAGCTATTCCAGAAGTAGTGAGGAGGCTTTTT
TGGAGGCCTAGGCTTTTGCAAAAAGCTCCCGGGAGCTTGTATATCCATTTTCGGATCTGATCAGCACGTG
TTGACAATTAATCATCGGCATAGTATATCGGCATAGTATAATACGACAAGGTGAGGAACTAAACCATGGC
CAAGTTGACCAGTGCCGTTCCGGTGCTCACCGCGCGCGACGTCGCCGGAGCGGTCGAGTTCTGGACCGAC
CGGCTCGGGTTCTCCCGGGACTTCGTGGAGGACGACTTCGCCGGTGTGGTCCGGGACGACGTGACCCTGT
TCATCAGCGCGGTCCAGGACCAGGTGGTGCCGGACAACACCCTGGCCTGGGTGTGGGTGCGCGGCCTGGA
CGAGCTGTACGCCGAGTGGTCGGAGGTCGTGTCCACGAACTTCCGGGACGCCTCCGGGCCGGCCATGACC
GAGATCGGCGAGCAGCCGTGGGGGCGGGAGTTCGCCCTGCGCGACCCGGCCGGCAACTGCGTGCACTTCG
TGGCCGAGGAGCAGGACTGACACGTGCTACGAGATTTCGATTCCACCGCCGCCTTCTATGAAAGGTTGGG
CTTCGGAATCGTTTTCCGGGACGCCGGCTGGATGATCCTCCAGCGCGGGGATCTCATGCTGGAGTTCTTC
GCCCACCCCAACTTGTTTATTGCAGCTTATAATGGTTACAAATAAAGCAATAGCATCACAAATTTCACAA
ATAAAGCATTTTTTTCACTGCATTCTAGTTGTGGTTTGTCCAAACTCATCAATGTATCTTATCATGTCTG
TATACCGTCGACCTCTAGCTAGAGCTTGGCGTAATCATGGTCATAGCTGTTTCCTGTGTGAAATTGTTAT
CCGCTCACAATTCCACACAACATACGAGCCGGAAGCATAAAGTGTAAAGCCTGGGGTGCCTAATGAGTGA
GCTAACTCACATTAATTGCGTTGCGCTCACTGCCCGCTTTCCAGTCGGGAAACCTGTCGTGCCAGCTGCA
TTAATGAATCGGCCAACGCGCGGGGAGAGGCGGTTTGCGTATTGGGCGCTCTTCCGCTTCCTCGCTCACT
GACTCGCTGCGCTCGGTCGTTCGGCTGCGGCGAGCGGTATCAGCTCACTCAAAGGCGGTAATACGGTTAT
CCACAGAATCAGGGGATAACGCAGGAAAGAACATGTGAGCAAAAGGCCAGCAAAAGGCCAGGAACCGTAA
AAAGGCCGCGTTGCTGGCGTTTTTCCATAGGCTCCGCCCCCCTGACGAGCATCACAAAAATCGACGCTCA
AGTCAGAGGTGGCGAAACCCGACAGGACTATAAAGATACCAGGCGTTTCCCCCTGGAAGCTCCCTCGTGC
GCTCTCCTGTTCCGACCCTGCCGCTTACCGGATACCTGTCCGCCTTTCTCCCTTCGGGAAGCGTGGCGCT
TTCTCATAGCTCACGCTGTAGGTATCTCAGTTCGGTGTAGGTCGTTCGCTCCAAGCTGGGCTGTGTGCAC
GAACCCCCCGTTCAGCCCGACCGCTGCGCCTTATCCGGTAACTATCGTCTTGAGTCCAACCCGGTAAGAC
ACGACTTATCGCCACTGGCAGCAGCCACTGGTAACAGGATTAGCAGAGCGAGGTATGTAGGCGGTGCTAC
AGAGTTCTTGAAGTGGTGGCCTAACTACGGCTACACTAGAAGAACAGTATTTGGTATCTGCGCTCTGCTG
AAGCCAGTTACCTTCGGAAAAAGAGTTGGTAGCTCTTGATCCGGCAAACAAACCACCGCTGGTAGCGGTG
GTTTTTTTGTTTGCAAGCAGCAGATTACGCGCAGAAAAAAAGGATCTCAAGAAGATCCTTTGATCTTTTC
TACGGGGTCTGACGCTCAGTGGAACGAAAACTCACGTTAAGGGATTTTGGTCATGAGATTATCAAAAAGG
ATCTTCACCTAGATCCTTTTAAATTAAAAATGAAGTTTTAAATCAATCTAAAGTATATATGAGTAAACTT
GGTCTGACAGTTACCAATGCTTAATCAGTGAGGCACCTATCTCAGCGATCTGTCTATTTCGTTCATCCAT
AGTTGCCTGACTCCCCGTCGTGTAGATAACTACGATACGGGAGGGCTTACCATCTGGCCCCAGTGCTGCA
ATGATACCGCGAGACCCACGCTCACCGGCTCCAGATTTATCAGCAATAAACCAGCCAGCCGGAAGGGCCG
AGCGCAGAAGTGGTCCTGCAACTTTATCCGCCTCCATCCAGTCTATTAATTGTTGCCGGGAAGCTAGAGT
AAGTAGTTCGCCAGTTAATAGTTTGCGCAACGTTGTTGCCATTGCTACAGGCATCGTGGTGTCACGCTCG
TCGTTTGGTATGGCTTCATTCAGCTCCGGTTCCCAACGATCAAGGCGAGTTACATGATCCCCCATGTTGT
GCAAAAAAGCGGTTAGCTCCTTCGGTCCTCCGATCGTTGTCAGAAGTAAGTTGGCCGCAGTGTTATCACT
CATGGTTATGGCAGCACTGCATAATTCTCTTACTGTCATGCCATCCGTAAGATGCTTTTCTGTGACTGGT
GAGTACTCAACCAAGTCATTCTGAGAATAGTGTATGCGGCGACCGAGTTGCTCTTGCCCGGCGTCAATAC
GGGATAATACCGCGCCACATAGCAGAACTTTAAAAGTGCTCATCATTGGAAAACGTTCTTCGGGGCGAAA
ACTCTCAAGGATCTTACCGCTGTTGAGATCCAGTTCGATGTAACCCACTCGTGCACCCAACTGATCTTCA
GCATCTTTTACTTTCACCAGCGTTTCTGGGTGAGCAAAAACAGGAAGGCAAAATGCCGCAAAAAAGGGAA
TAAGGGCGACACGGAAATGTTGAATACTCATACTCTTCCTTTTTCAATATTATTGAAGCATTTATCAGGG
TTATTGTCTCATGAGCGGATACATATTTGAATGTATTTAGAAAAATAAACAAATAGGGGTTCCGCGCACA
TTTCCCCGAAAAGTGCCACCTGACGTCGACGGATCGGGAGATCTCCCGATCCCCTATGGTGCACTCTCAG
TACAATCTGCTCTGATGCCGCATAGTTAAGCCAGTATCTGCTCCCTGCTTGTGTGTTGGAGGTCGCTGAG
TAGTGCGCGAGCAAAATTTAAGCTACAACAAGGCAAGGCTTGACCGACAATTGCATGAAGAATCTGCTTA
GGGTTAGGCGTTTTGCGCTGCTTCGCGATGTACGGGCCAGATATACGCGTT
