>Addgene plasmid #139835 | RED | depositor partial sequence | sequence record 270632 | sequence of RED including the cloning restriction enzymes NotI (5') and XbaI (3')
GCGGCCGCGCCACCATGAGCTGGTTTCTGTTCCTGGCCCACAGAGTCGCCTTGGCCGCCTTGCCCTGCCG
CCGCGGCTCTCGCAGGTTCGGGATGTTCTATGCCGTGAGGAGGGGCCGCAAGACCGGGGTCTTTCTGACC
TGGAATGAGTGCAGAGCACAGGTGGACCGGTTTCCTGCTGCCAGATTTAAGAAGTTTGCCACAGAGGATG
AGGCCAGGGCCTTTGTCAGGAAATCTGCAAGCCCGGAAGTTTCAGAAGGGCATGAAAATCAACATGGACA
AGAATCGGAGGCGAAAGCCAGCAAGCGACTCCGTGAGCCACTGGATGGAGATGGACATGAAAGCGCAGAG
CCGTATGCAAAGCACATGAAGCCGAGCGTGGAGCCGGCGCCTCCAGTTAGCAGAGACACGTTTTCCTACA
TGGGAGACTTCGTCGTCGTCTACACTGATGGCTGCTGCTCCAGTAATGGGCGTAGAAGGCCGCGAGCAGG
AATCGGCGTTTACTGGGGGCCGGGCCATCCTTTAAATGTAGGCATTAGACTTCCTGGGCGGCAGACAAAC
CAAAGAGCGGAAATTCATGCAGCCTGCAAAGCCATTGAACAAGCAAAGACTCAAAACATCAATAAACTGG
TTCTGTATACAGACAGTATGTTTACGATAAATGGTATAACTAACTGGGTTCAAGGTTGGAAGAAAAATGG
GTGGAAGACAAGTGCAGGGAAAGAGGTGATCAACAAAGAGGACTTTGTGGCACTGGAGAGGCTTACCCAG
GGGATGGACATTCAGTGGATGCATGTTCCTGGTCATTCGGGATTTATAGGCAATGAAGAAGCTGACAGAT
TAGCCAGAGAAGGAGCTAAACAATCGGAAGACGGAGGTGGATCTGGAGGTGGATCTGGAGGTGGATCTGG
AGGTGGATCTCCCAAGAAGAAGAGGAAGGTGGGAGGTTCTATGGTGAGCAAGGGCGAGGAGCTGTTCACC
GGGGTGGTGCCCATCCTGGTCGAGCTGGACGGCGACGTAAACGGCCACAAGTTCAGCGTGTCCGGCGAGG
GCGAGGGCGATGCCACCTACGGCAAGCTGACCCTGAAGTTCATCTGCACCACCGGCAAGCTGCCCGTGCC
CTGGCCCACCCTCGTGACCACCCTGACCTACGGCGTGCAGTGCTTCAGCCGCTACCCCGACCACATGAAG
CAGCACGACTTCTTCAAGTCCGCCATGCCCGAAGGCTACGTCCAGGAGCGCACCATCTTCTTCAAGGACG
ACGGCAACTACAAGACCCGCGCCGAGGTGAAGTTCGAGGGCGACACCCTGGTGAACCGCATCGAGCTGAA
GGGCATCGACTTCAAGGAGGACGGCAACATCCTGGGGCACAAGCTGGAGTACAACTACAACAGCCACAAC
GTCTATATCATGGCCGACAAGCAGAAGAACGGCATCAAGGTGAACTTCAAGATCCGCCACAACATCGAGG
ACGGCAGCGTGCAGCTCGCCGACCACTACCAGCAGAACACCCCCATCGGCGACGGCCCCGTGCTGCTGCC
CGACAACCACTACCTGAGCACCCAGTCCGCCCTGAGCAAAGACCCCAACGAGAAGCGCGATCACATGGTC
CTGCTGGAGTTCGTGACCGCCGCCGGGATCACTCTCGGCATGGACGAGCTGTACAAGGGAGGTGGATCTG
GAGGTGGATCTGGAGGTGGATCTGGAGGTGGATCTCCCAAGAAGAAGAGGAAGGTGGGAGGTTCTATGGA
TAAGAAATACTCAATAGGCTTAGCTATCGGCACAAATAGCGTCGGATGGGCGGTGATCACTGATGAATAT
AAGGTTCCGTCTAAAAAGTTCAAGGTTCTGGGAAATACAGACCGCCACAGTATCAAAAAAAATCTTATAG
GGGCTCTTTTATTTGACAGTGGAGAGACAGCGGAAGCGACTCGTCTCAAACGGACAGCTCGTAGAAGGTA
TACACGTCGGAAGAATCGTATTTGTTATCTACAGGAGATTTTTTCAAATGAGATGGCGAAAGTAGATGAT
AGTTTCTTTCATCGACTTGAAGAGTCTTTTTTGGTGGAAGAAGACAAGAAGCATGAACGTCATCCTATTT
TTGGAAATATAGTAGATGAAGTTGCTTATCATGAGAAATATCCAACTATCTATCATCTGCGAAAAAAATT
GGTAGATTCTACTGATAAAGCGGATTTGCGCTTAATCTATTTGGCCTTAGCGCATATGATTAAGTTTCGT
GGTCATTTTTTGATTGAGGGAGATTTAAATCCTGATAATAGTGATGTGGACAAACTATTTATCCAGTTGG
TACAAACCTACAATCAATTATTTGAAGAAAACCCTATTAACGCAAGTGGAGTAGATGCTAAAGCGATTCT
TTCTGCACGATTGAGTAAATCAAGACGATTAGAAAATCTCATTGCTCAGCTCCCCGGTGAGAAGAAAAAT
GGCTTATTTGGGAATCTCATTGCTTTGTCATTGGGTTTGACCCCTAATTTTAAATCAAATTTTGATTTGG
CAGAAGATGCTAAATTACAGCTTTCAAAAGATACTTACGATGATGATTTAGATAATTTATTGGCGCAAAT
TGGAGATCAATATGCTGATTTGTTTTTGGCAGCTAAGAATTTATCAGATGCTATTTTACTTTCAGATATC
CTAAGAGTAAATACTGAAATAACTAAGGCTCCCCTATCAGCTTCAATGATTAAACGCTACGATGAACATC
ATCAAGACTTGACTCTTTTAAAAGCTTTAGTTCGACAACAACTTCCAGAAAAGTATAAAGAAATCTTTTT
TGATCAATCAAAAAACGGATATGCAGGTTATATTGATGGGGGAGCTAGCCAAGAAGAATTTTATAAATTT
ATCAAACCAATTTTAGAAAAAATGGATGGTACTGAGGAATTATTGGTGAAACTAAATCGTGAAGATTTGC
TGCGCAAGCAACGGACCTTTGACAACGGCTCTATTCCCCATCAAATTCACTTGGGTGAGCTGCATGCTAT
TTTGAGAAGACAAGAAGACTTTTATCCATTTTTAAAAGACAATCGTGAGAAGATTGAAAAAATCTTGACT
TTTCGAATTCCTTATTATGTTGGTCCATTGGCGCGTGGCAATAGTCGTTTTGCATGGATGACTCGGAAGT
CTGAAGAAACAATTACCCCATGGAATTTTGAAGAAGTTGTCGATAAAGGTGCTTCAGCTCAATCATTTAT
TGAACGCATGACAAACTTTGATAAAAATCTTCCAAATGAAAAAGTACTACCAAAACATAGTTTGCTTTAT
GAGTATTTTACGGTTTATAACGAATTGACAAAGGTCAAATATGTTACTGAAGGAATGCGAAAACCAGCAT
TTCTTTCAGGTGAACAGAAGAAAGCCATTGTTGATTTACTCTTCAAAACAAATCGAAAAGTAACCGTTAA
GCAATTAAAAGAAGATTATTTCAAAAAAATAGAATGTTTTGATAGTGTTGAAATTTCAGGAGTTGAAGAT
AGATTTAATGCTTCATTAGGTACCTACCATGATTTGCTAAAAATTATTAAAGATAAAGATTTTTTGGATA
ATGAAGAAAATGAAGATATCTTAGAGGATATTGTTTTAACATTGACCTTATTTGAAGATAGGGAGATGAT
TGAGGAAAGACTTAAAACATATGCTCACCTCTTTGATGATAAGGTGATGAAACAGCTTAAACGTCGCCGT
TATACTGGTTGGGGACGTTTGTCTCGAAAATTGATTAATGGTATTAGGGATAAGCAATCTGGCAAAACAA
TATTAGATTTTTTGAAATCAGATGGTTTTGCCAATCGCAATTTTATGCAGCTGATCCATGATGATAGTTT
GACATTTAAAGAAGACATTCAAAAAGCACAAGTGTCTGGACAAGGCGATAGTTTACATGAACATATTGCA
AATTTAGCTGGTAGCCCTGCTATTAAAAAAGGTATTTTACAGACTGTAAAAGTTGTTGATGAATTGGTCA
AAGTAATGGGGCGGCATAAGCCAGAAAATATCGTTATTGAAATGGCACGTGAAAATCAGACAACTCAAAA
GGGCCAGAAAAATTCGCGAGAGCGTATGAAACGAATCGAAGAAGGTATCAAAGAATTAGGAAGTCAGATT
CTTAAAGAGCATCCTGTTGAAAATACTCAATTGCAAAATGAAAAGCTCTATCTCTATTATCTCCAAAATG
GAAGAGACATGTATGTGGACCAAGAATTAGATATTAATCGTTTAAGTGATTATGATGTCGATGCCATTGT
TCCACAAAGTTTCCTTAAAGACGATTCAATAGACAATAAGGTCTTAACGCGTTCTGATAAAAATCGTGGT
AAATCGGATAACGTTCCAAGTGAAGAAGTAGTCAAAAAGATGAAAAACTATTGGAGACAACTTCTAAACG
CCAAGTTAATCACTCAACGTAAGTTTGATAATTTAACGAAAGCTGAACGTGGAGGTTTGAGTGAACTTGA
TAAAGCTGGTTTTATCAAACGCCAATTGGTTGAAACTCGCCAAATCACTAAGCATGTGGCACAAATTTTG
GATAGTCGCATGAATACTAAATACGATGAAAATGATAAACTTATTCGAGAGGTTAAAGTGATTACCTTAA
AATCTAAATTAGTTTCTGACTTCCGAAAAGATTTCCAATTCTATAAAGTACGTGAGATTAACAATTACCA
TCATGCCCATGATGCGTATCTAAATGCCGTCGTTGGAACTGCTTTGATTAAGAAATATCCAAAACTTGAA
TCGGAGTTTGTCTATGGTGATTATAAAGTTTATGATGTTCGTAAAATGATTGCTAAGTCTGAGCAAGAAA
TAGGCAAAGCAACCGCAAAATATTTCTTTTACTCTAATATCATGAACTTCTTCAAAACAGAAATTACACT
TGCAAATGGAGAGATTCGCAAACGCCCTCTAATCGAAACTAATGGGGAAACTGGAGAAATTGTCTGGGAT
AAAGGGCGAGATTTTGCCACAGTGCGCAAAGTATTGTCCATGCCCCAAGTCAATATTGTCAAGAAAACAG
AAGTACAGACAGGCGGATTCTCCAAGGAGTCAATTTTACCAAAAAGAAATTCGGACAAGCTTATTGCTCG
TAAAAAAGACTGGGATCCAAAAAAATATGGTGGTTTTGATAGTCCAACGGTAGCTTATTCAGTCCTAGTG
GTTGCTAAGGTGGAAAAAGGGAAATCGAAGAAGTTAAAATCCGTTAAAGAGTTACTAGGGATCACAATTA
TGGAAAGAAGTTCCTTTGAAAAAAATCCGATTGACTTTTTAGAAGCTAAAGGATATAAGGAAGTTAAAAA
AGACTTAATCATTAAACTACCTAAATATAGTCTTTTTGAGTTAGAAAACGGTCGTAAACGGATGCTGGCT
AGTGCCGGAGAATTACAAAAAGGAAATGAGCTGGCTCTGCCAAGCAAATATGTGAATTTTTTATATTTAG
CTAGTCATTATGAAAAGTTGAAGGGTAGTCCAGAAGATAACGAACAAAAACAATTGTTTGTGGAGCAGCA
TAAGCATTATTTAGATGAGATTATTGAGCAAATCAGTGAATTTTCTAAGCGTGTTATTTTAGCAGATGCC
AATTTAGATAAAGTTCTTAGTGCATATAACAAACATAGAGACAAACCAATACGTGAACAAGCAGAAAATA
TTATTCATTTATTTACGTTGACGAATCTTGGAGCTCCCGCTGCTTTTAAATATTTTGATACAACAATTGA
TCGTAAACGATATACGTCTACAAAAGAAGTTTTAGATGCCACTCTTATCCATCAATCCATCACTGGTCTT
TATGAAACACGCATTGATTTGAGTCAGCTAGGAGGTGACTGAGTCTAGA
